Addgene plasmid #135732: pFETCh_MAF1_iso1
Purpose: Donor vector for 3' FLAG tag of human MAF1_iso1
Depositing lab: Richard M. Myers. Depositing organization: HudsonAlpha Institute for Biotechnology. Publication: CETCh-seq: CRISPR epitope tagging ChIP-seq of DNA-binding proteins. Savic D, Partridge EC, Newberry KM, Smith SB, Meadows SK, Roberts BS, Mackiewicz M, Mendenhall EM, Myers RM. Genome Res. 2015 Sep 9. 10.1101/gr.193540.115 PubMed 26355004.
Backbone
  Vector backbone: pFETCh_Donor
  Vector type: CRISPR
Growth in bacteria
  Bacterial resistance: Kanamycin, 50 μg/mL
  Growth temperature: 37°C
  Growth strain: DH5alpha
  Copy number: High Copy
Gene/Insert
  Gene/Insert name: MAF1_iso1 Homology arms
  Species: H. sapiens (human)
  Entrez Gene: MAF1
  Tag / fusion protein: 3XFLAG-P2A-NeoR (C terminal on insert)
  Cloning method: Gibson Cloning
Terms and licenses: Academic/Nonprofit Terms; Industry Terms: Not Available to Industry
How to cite: pFETCh_MAF1_iso1 was a gift from Richard M. Myers (Addgene plasmid # 135732 ; http://n2t.net/addgene:135732 ; RRID:Addgene_135732)
