[The description below was written by a language model from this plasmid's Addgene catalogue record and pLannotate feature annotations shown in this document.]
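Description:
pFETCh_MAF1_iso1 is a CRISPR homology-directed repair donor plasmid built on the pFETCh_Donor backbone, designed to add a C-terminal (3') FLAG epitope tag to the endogenous human MAF1 gene (isoform 1). MAF1 encodes a repressor of RNA polymerase III transcription. The plasmid is maintained in E. coli at high copy through a ColE1/pUC-type origin and selected with kanamycin via an aph(3')-Ia KanR gene. Remnants of a pUC-style cloning region (lac promoter and operator, CAP site, lacZα fragment, multiple cloning site) are also annotated.

The payload is a 3xFLAG-P2A-NeoR cassette flanked by MAF1 homology arms inserted by Gibson assembly. The feature table shows two MAF1 coding fragments immediately upstream of the 3xFLAG sequence, consistent with a 5' arm carrying the last exons of the gene. The neomycin phosphotransferase coding sequence follows. The P2A element and the downstream 3' arm are not individually annotated, although the unannotated stretch after neo presumably holds the latter. After Cas9 cleavage near the stop codon and repair from this donor, MAF1 should be expressed from its native promoter as a FLAG fusion. The 2A peptide releases NeoR as a separate protein, so that correctly targeted cells can be selected with G418.

Outside the arms, the table also detects a truncated HSV thymidine kinase (ΔTK) coding sequence next to CMV enhancer/promoter fragments. Such a cassette could allow ganciclovir counter-selection against random integration, though the record does not state this use. The associated work applies these donors to CRISPR epitope tagging followed by ChIP-seq, which allows DNA-associated proteins to be profiled with a standard FLAG antibody.
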