Features (pLannotate 1.2.2; 21 found; start..end, strand, type, name):
     72..89      -  promoter       CMV promoter (fragment): human cytomegalovirus (CMV) immediate early promoter
    152..203     +  promoter       CMVd2 promoter: truncated human cytomegalovirus (CMV) immediate early promoter that yields moderately reduced expression relative to the full-length promoter
    294..365     -  CDS            UL24_HHV11 (fragment): Experimental evidence at protein level: Swiss-Prot protein existence level 1. May participate in nuclear egress of viral particles. Plays a role in the dispersal of several host nucleolar proteins including NCL/nucleolin and NPM1. Since deletion of host NCL/nucleolin negatively impact on nuclear egress, UL24 supposedly acts on this process through its effect on host nucleoli. From Human herpesvirus 1 (strain 17) (HHV-1) (Human herpes simplex virus 1).
    435..1430    +  CDS            ΔTK: truncated herpes simplex virus thymidine kinase (Salomon et al., 1995) confers sensitivity to nucleoside analogs such as acyclovir or ganciclovir
   1542..1703    +  CDS            UL122 (fragment): VIE2_HCMVT - Experimental evidence at protein level: Swiss-Prot protein existence level 1. Stimulates viral early and late gene expression and thus play a crucial role in the regulation of productive infection. In addition, activates quiescent cells to reenter the cell cycle and upregulates several E2F-responsive genes, which are responsible for pushing the cell into S phase. In S-phase, inhibits cellular DNA synthesis and blocks further cell cycle progression. From Human cytomegalovirus (strain Towne) (HHV-5) (Human herpesvirus 5).
   1721..1993    +  CDS            MAF1 (fragment): MAF1_HUMAN - Experimental evidence at protein level: Swiss-Prot protein existence level 1. Plays a role in the repression of RNA polymerase III-mediated transcription in response to changing nutritional, environmental and cellular stress conditions to balance the production of highly abundant tRNAs, 5S rRNA, and other small non-coding RNAs with cell growth and maintenance (PubMed:18377933, PubMed:20233713, PubMed:20516213, PubMed:20543138). Plays also a key role in cell fate determination by promoting mesorderm induction and adipocyte differentiation (By similarity). Mechanistically, associate
   2151..2285    +  CDS            MAF1 (fragment): MAF1_HUMAN - Experimental evidence at protein level: Swiss-Prot protein existence level 1. Plays a role in the repression of RNA polymerase III-mediated transcription in response to changing nutritional, environmental and cellular stress conditions to balance the production of highly abundant tRNAs, 5S rRNA, and other small non-coding RNAs with cell growth and maintenance (PubMed:18377933, PubMed:20233713, PubMed:20516213, PubMed:20543138). Plays also a key role in cell fate determination by promoting mesorderm induction and adipocyte differentiation (By similarity). Mechanistically, associate
   2461..2514    +  CDS            3xFLAG (fragment): three tandem FLAG® epitope tags
   2518..2542    +  CDS            3xFLAG (fragment): three tandem FLAG® epitope tags
   2626..3417    +  CDS            neo: KKA2_KLEPN - Also known as kan, nptII. Experimental evidence at protein level: Swiss-Prot protein existence level 1. Resistance to kanamycin, neomycin, paromomycin, ribostamycin, butirosin and gentamicin B. From Klebsiella pneumoniae.
   4188..4344    +  CDS            lacZα (fragment): LacZα fragment of β-galactosidase; lacZ fragment
   4426..5241    -  CDS            KanR: aminoglycoside phosphotransferase; aph(3')-Ia; confers resistance to kanamycin in bacteria or G418 (Geneticin®) in eukaryotes
   5426..5566    +  CDS            TRA2_ECOLX (fragment): Protein predicted: Swiss-Prot protein existence level 4. Required for transposition of transposon Tn903. From Escherichia coli.
   5621..6209    +  rep_origin     ori: high-copy-number ColE1/pMB1/pBR322/pUC origin of replication
   6578..6667    +  CDS            lacI (fragment): lac repressor; lacI; The lac repressor binds to the lac operator to inhibit transcription in E. coli. This inhibition can be relieved by adding lactose or isopropyl-β-D-thiogalactopyranoside (IPTG).
   6680..6701    +  protein_bind   CAP binding site: CAP binding activates transcription in the presence of cAMP. E. coli catabolite activator protein
   6716..6746    +  promoter       lac promoter: promoter for the E. coli lac operon
   6754..6770    +  protein_bind   lac operator: The lac repressor binds to the lac operator to inhibit transcription in E. coli. This inhibition can be relieved by adding lactose or isopropyl-β-D-thiogalactopyranoside (IPTG). lac repressor encoded by lacI
   6807..6862    -  misc_feature   MCS: pUC18/19 multiple cloning site
   6863..6882    -  misc_feature   MCS (fragment): pUC18/19 multiple cloning site
   6888..6970    +  enhancer       CMV enhancer (fragment): human cytomegalovirus immediate early enhancer; contains an 18-bp deletion relative to the standard CMV enhancer
>Addgene plasmid #135732 | pFETCh_MAF1_iso1 | addgene full sequence | sequence record 271142 | Addgene NGS Result
GTGATGCGGTTTTGGCAGTACATCAATGGGCGTGGATAGCGGTTTGACTCACGGGGATTTCAAGTCTCCA
CCCCATTGACGTCAATGGGAGTTTGTTTTGGCACCAAAATCAACGGGACTTTCCAAAATGTCGTAACAAC
TCCGCCCCATTGACGCAAATGGGCGGTAGGCGTGTACGGTGGGAGGTCTATATAAGCAGAGCTCGTTTAG
TGAACCGTCAGATCGCCTGGAGACGCCATCCACGCTGTTTTGACCTCCATAGGAGACACCGGGACCGATC
CAGCCTGGGGATCCCGACCATGGCTTCGTACCCCTGCCATCAACACGCGTCTGCGTTCGACCAGGCTGCG
CGTTCTCGCGGCCATAGCAACCGACGTACGGCGTTGCGCCCTCGCCGGCAGCAAGAAGCCACGGAAGTCC
GCCTGGAGCAGAAAATGCCCACGCTACTGCGGGTTTATATAGACGGTCCTCACGGGATGGGGAAAACCAC
CACCACGCAACTGCTGGTGGCCCTGGGTTCGCGCGACGATATCGTCTACGTACCCGAGCCGATGACTTAC
TGGCAGGTGCTGGGGGCTTCCGAGACAATCGCGAACATCTACACCACACAACACCGCCTCGACCAGGGTG
AGATATCGGCCGGGGACGCGGCGGTGGTAATGACAAGCGCCCAGATAACAATGGGCATGCCTTATGCCGT
GACCGACGCCGTTCTGGCTCCTCATATCGGGGGGGAGGCTGGGAGCTCACATGCCCCGCCCCCGGCCCTC
ACCCTCATCTTCGACCGCCATCCCATCGCCGCCCTCCTGTGCTACCCGGCCGCGCGATACCTTATGGGCA
GCATGACCCCCCAGGCCGTGCTGGCGTTCGTGGCCCTCATCCCGCCGACCTTGCCCGGCACAAACATCGT
GTTGGGGGCCCTTCCGGAGGACAGACACATCGACCGCCTGGCCAAACGCCAGCGCCCCGGCGAGCGGCTT
GACCTGGCTATGCTGGCCGCGATTCGCCGCGTTTACGGGCTGCTTGCCAATACGGTGCGGTATCTGCAGG
GCGGCGGGTCGTGGCGGGAGGATTGGGGACAGCTTTCGGGGACGGCCGTGCCGCCCCAGGGTGCCGAGCC
CCAGAGCAACGCGGGCCCACGACCCCATATCGGGGACACGTTATTTACCCTGTTTCGGGCCCCCGAGTTG
CTGGCCCCCAACGGCGACCTGTACAACGTGTTTGCCTGGGCCTTGGACGTCTTGGCCAAACGCCTCCGTC
CCATGCACGTCTTTATCCTGGATTACGACCAATCGCCCGCCGGCTGCCGGGACGCCCTGCTGCAACTTAC
CTCCGGGATGGTCCAGACCCACGTCACCACCCCCGGCTCCATACCGACGATCTGCGACCTGGCGCGCACG
TTTGCCCGGGAGATGGGGGAGGCTAACTGAGGATCCCACGTCACTATTGTATACTCTATATTATACTCTA
TGTTATACTCTGTAATCCTACTCAATAAACGTGTCACGCCTGTGAAACCGTACTAAGTCTCCCGTGTATT
CTTATCACCATCAGGTGACATCCTCGCCCAGGCTGTCAATCATGCCGGTATCGATTCCAGTAGCACCGGC
CCCACGCTGACAACCCACTCTTGCAGCGTTAGCAGCGCCCCTCTTAACAAGCCGACCCCCACCAGCGTCG
CGGTTACTAACACTCCTCTCCCCGACCTGCAGCCCAGCTTCTGAAACCACAGCTGTGGAACGCGGTGGAC
GAGGAGATCTGCCTGGCTGAATGTGACATCTACAGGTGGGCCGGCATCCCTGCAGATGGCCTCCAGGCCT
CCAGGTTTGTGGGGCACTTGGCGCCTCACACCACCTGTCACCCTATACTCCCCAGCTATAACCCAGACTT
GGACTCAGATCCCTTCGGGGAGGATGGTAGCCTCTGGTCCTTCAACTACTTCTTCTACAACAAGCGGCTC
AAGCGAATCGTCTTCTTTAGCTGCCGTTCCATCAGGTGGGCACCCCCCGCCTCCTCCCCCACCTCCCTGT
TGGGCCGATACAACTTCCCCAGCTGTGCCATCTCCACCCAGCTTTGCCCTCCCTGAACATCCTCCCTGGG
GCCAGCAGCAGGCCTGGGTAGGGGTCCTGAAACTGGTTTCCCTGCCTCCCCTCAGTGGCTCCACCTACAC
ACCCTCAGAGGCAGGCAACGAGCTGGACATGGAGCTGGGGGAGGAGGAGGTGGAGGAAGAAAGCAGAAGC
GGGGGCAGTGGGGCCGAGGAGACCAGCACCATGGAGGAGGACAGGTGTGTGATGGGGGCCATGACCCGGG
TCCTTGAAGCCTGGAGTGGGTACAACAGGGTGGGGGCCTCCTCTACTTGGTCTAAGTGGTGGCTCCTGAA
GGCCCACTGTGTGCCAACCTCCGCCCAGGGTCCCAGTGATCTGTATTGGGAGCGGAGGAGGTTCCGGTGG
AGGTGGTTCTGGAGATTACAAGGATGACGACGATAAGGGCGATTACAAGGATGACGACGATAAGGGAGAT
TACAAGGATGACGACGATAAGGTTTCAGGAAGCGGAGCTACTAACTTCAGCCTGCTGAAGCAGGCTGGAG
ACGTGGAGGAGAACCCTGGACCTGGATCGTTTCGCATGATTGAACAAGATGGATTGCACGCAGGTTCTCC
GGCCGCTTGGGTGGAGAGGCTATTCGGCTATGACTGGGCACAACAGACAATCGGCTGCTCTGATGCCGCC
GTGTTCCGGCTGTCAGCGCAGGGGCGCCCGGTTCTTTTTGTCAAGACCGACCTGTCCGGTGCCCTGAATG
AACTGCAGGACGAGGCAGCGCGGCTATCGTGGCTGGCCACGACGGGCGTTCCTTGCGCAGCTGTGCTCGA
CGTTGTCACTGAAGCGGGAAGGGACTGGCTGCTATTGGGCGAAGTGCCGGGGCAGGATCTCCTGTCATCT
CACCTTGCTCCTGCCGAGAAAGTATCCATCATGGCTGATGCAATGCGGCGGCTGCATACGCTTGATCCGG
CTACCTGCCCATTCGACCACCAAGCGAAACATCGCATCGAGCGAGCACGTACTCGGATGGAAGCCGGTCT
TGTCGATCAGGATGATCTGGACGAAGAGCATCAGGGGCTCGCGCCAGCCGAACTGTTCGCCAGGCTCAAG
GCGCGCATGCCCGACGGCGAGGATCTCGTCGTGACCCATGGCGATGCCTGCTTGCCGAATATCATGGTGG
AAAATGGCCGCTTTTCTGGATTCATCGACTGTGGCCGGCTGGGTGTGGCCGACCGCTATCAGGACATAGC
GTTGGCTACCCGTGATATTGCTGAAGAGCTTGGCGGCGAATGGGCTGACCGCTTCCTCGTGCTTTACGGT
ATCGCCGCTCCCGATTCGCAGCGCATCGCCTTCTATCGCCTTCTTGACGAGTTCTTCTGATTCGAACATC
CCGAGGCCCCAGCTTCATCCAGCTTCAACCAATGCCTGGACCTGTCCACCTGAGAGGCCCCTGGGGCCTC
CCCAGCTGCTGGCCAGACCCTGGCGCTGCCACAGTCCTGGCACTGCCCAAGGCCATACCTGCCTAGCCCT
TTGGCTCCATCCTGTGGATGCCCACTCACCCCTCAGACTCCTGCTGCCCATGCTGTGGCCGGACTTGTCA
GCAGGGGGCCTGGTGGGAGGAGCGACTGCCCTGCCCAAATGAACTGCCACAGCAGGGACAGCTGGACCGC
AGAGTTTATTTTTGTATTTCTACTGGGCCTGCACACTCCAGCCCAAAGGGTCTGTGGCCGGAGGCCCCAC
GAGCAGGCCCCAGCAGTCACCGGCTCTGGTCTTGGGCCGGCCCCGGTGCCCACCTGTACCCCCACCTCGC
CCATTTGGCCGCGTGCACTGAGTGTCACTTTGCTGCAGCTCGTTTCTTTCCAATAAAAGTTTCTGTGACT
TAGTGTGGACCTGATGCGGTGTGGGGGTGGGGCCTGCGGTGTGGGAGTGGCCGGCGGCATCTGGTATCCT
AGCAACTGCCGCTGCGGGCCGTGACCGCTAAGTCCTGGGAGCTGTTGGGCTCTGGGACCGCAGTTGCTGA
AATGGAGGCAGAGGTGTGGGAGGCAGAAGGCTACAACCTAGTTCTGGACTCGGACCTGTATGATGCGGAT
GGCTATGACTTGGAAAGTCCTCTCCACTGACTGTAGCCTCCAATTCACTGGCCGTCGTTCACTGGCCGTC
GTTTTACAACGTCGTGACTGGGAAAACCCTGGCGTTACCCAACTTAATCGCCTTGCAGCACATCCCCCTT
TCGCCAGCTGGCGTAATAGCGAAGAGGCCCGCACCGATCGCCCTTCCCAACAGTTGCGCAGCCTGAATGG
CGAATGCGATTTATTCAACAAAGCCGCCGTCCCGTCAAGTCAGCGTAATGCTCTGCCAGTGTTACAACCA
ATTAACCAATTCTGATTAGAAAAACTCATCGAGCATCAAATGAAACTGCAATATATTCATATCAGGATTA
TCAATACCATATTTTTGAAAAAGCCGTTTCTGTAATGAAGGAGAAAACTCACCGAGGCAGTTCCATAGGA
TGGCAAGATCCTGGTATCGGTCTGCGATTCCGACTCGTCCAACATCAATACAACCTATTAATTTCCCCTC
GTCAAAAATAAGGTTATCAAGTGAGAAATCACCATGAGTGACGACTGAATCCGGTGAGAATGGCAAAAGC
TTATGCATTTCTTTCCAGACTTGTTCAACAGGCCAGCCATTACGCTCGTCATCAAAATCACTCGCATCAA
CCAAACCGTTATTCATTCGTGATTGCGCCTGAGCGAGACGAAATACGCGATCGCTGTTAAAAGGACAATT
ACAAACAGGAATCGAATGCAACCGGCGCAGGAACACTGCCAGCGCATCAACAATATTTTCACCTGAATCA
GGATATTCTTCTAATACCTGGAATGCTGTTTTCCCGGGGATCGCAGTGGTGAGTAACCATGCATCATCAG
GAGTACGGATAAAATGCTTGATGGTCGGAAGAGGCATAAATTCCGTCAGCCAGTTTAGTCTGACCATCTC
ATCTGTAACATCATTGGCAACGCTACCTTTGCCATGTTTCAGAAACAACTCTGGCGCATCGGGCTTCCCA
TACAATCGATAGATTGTCGCACCTGATTGCCCGACATTATCGCGAGCCCATTTATACCCATATAAATCAG
CATCCATGTTGGAATTTAATCGCGGCTTCGAGCAAGACGTTTCCCGTTGAATATGGCTCATAACACCCCT
TGTATTACTGTTTATGTAAGCAGACAGTTTTATTGTTCATGATGATATATTTTTATCTTGTGCAATGTAA
CATCAGAGATTTTGAGACACAACGTGGCTTTGTTGAATAAATCGAACTTTTGCTGAGTTGAAGGATCAGA
TCACGCATCTTCCCGACAACGCAGACCGTTCCGTGGCAAAGCAAAAGTTCAAAATCACCAACTGGTCCAC
CTACAACAAAGCTCTCATCAACCGTGGCTCCCTCACTTTCTGGCTGGATGATGGGGCGATTCAGGCCTGG
TATGAGTCAGCAACACCTTCTTCACGAGGCAGACCTCTCGACGGAGTTCCACTGAGCGTCAGACCCCGTA
GAAAAGATCAAAGGATCTTCTTGAGATCCTTTTTTTCTGCGCGTAATCTGCTGCTTGCAAACAAAAAAAC
CACCGCTACCAGCGGTGGTTTGTTTGCCGGATCAAGAGCTACCAACTCTTTTTCCGAAGGTAACTGGCTT
CAGCAGAGCGCAGATACCAAATACTGTTCTTCTAGTGTAGCCGTAGTTAGGCCACCACTTCAAGAACTCT
GTAGCACCGCCTACATACCTCGCTCTGCTAATCCTGTTACCAGTGGCTGCTGCCAGTGGCGATAAGTCGT
GTCTTACCGGGTTGGACTCAAGACGATAGTTACCGGATAAGGCGCAGCGGTCGGGCTGAACGGGGGGTTC
GTGCACACAGCCCAGCTTGGAGCGAACGACCTACACCGAACTGAGATACCTACAGCGTGAGCTATGAGAA
AGCGCCACGCTTCCCGAAGGGAGAAAGGCGGACAGGTATCCGGTAAGCGGCAGGGTCGGAACAGGAGAGC
GCACGAGGGAGCTTCCAGGGGGAAACGCCTGGTATCTTTATAGTCCTGTCGGGTTTCGCCACCTCTGACT
TGAGCGTCGATTTTTGTGATGCTCGTCAGGGGGGCGGAGCCTATGGAAAAACGCCAGCAACGCGGCCTTT
TTACGGTTCCTGGCCTTTTGCTGGCCTTTTGCTCACATGTTCTTTCCTGCGTTATCCCCTGATTCTGTGG
ATAACCGTATTACCGCCTTTGAGTGAGCTGATACCGCTCGCCGCAGCCGAACGACCGAGCGCAGCGAGTC
AGTGAGCGAGGAAGCGGAAGAAGCTCGCACATTCAGCAGCGTTTTTCAGCGCGTTTTCGATCAACGTTTC
AATGTTGGTATCAACACCAGGTTTAACTTTGAACTTATCGGCACTGACGGTTACTGATTTTGAACTTTTG
CTTTGCCACGGAACGGTCTGCGTTGTCGGGAAGATGCGTGATCTGATCCTTCAACTCAGCAAAAGTTCCC
AATACGCAAACCGCCTCTCCCCGCGCGTTGGCCGATTCATTAATGCAGCTGGCACGACAGGTTTCCCGAC
TGGAAAGCGGGCAGTGAGCGCAACGCAATTAATGTGAGTTAGCTCACTCATTAGGCACCCCAGGCTTTAC
ACTTTATGCTTCCGGCTCGTATGTTGTGTGGAATTGTGAGCGGATAACAATTTCACACAGGAAACAGCTA
TGACCATGATTACGCCAAGCTTGCATGCCTGCAGGTCGACTCTAGAGGATCCCCGGGTACCGAGCTCGAA
TTAGCTTGCATGCCTGCAGGTCAATTCCCTGGCATTATGCCCAGTACATGACCTTATGGGACTTTCCTAC
TTGGCAGTACATCTACGTATTAGTCATCGCTATTACCATG
